Addgene plasmid #107793: pRS DV DNM2-mRUBY2
Purpose: donor vector for knock-in gene editing at human DNM2 locus
Depositing lab: Sandra Schmid. Depositing organization: University of Texas Southwestern Medical Center. Publication: A noncanonical role for dynamin-1 in regulating early stages of clathrin-mediated endocytosis in non-neuronal cells. Srinivasan S, Burckhardt CJ, Bhave M, Chen Z, Chen PH, Wang X, Danuser G, Schmid SL. PLoS Biol. 2018 Apr 18;16(4):e2005377. doi: 10.1371/journal.pbio.2005377. eCollection 2018 Apr. PubMed 29668686.
Backbone
  Vector backbone: pRS424
  Backbone manufacturer: ATCC
  Backbone size w/o insert (bp): 5616
  Vector type: Bacterial Expression, Yeast Expression ; yeast-E.coli shuttle vector
  Selectable markers: TRP1 ; mRuby2
Growth in bacteria
  Bacterial resistance: Ampicillin, 100 μg/mL
  Growth temperature: 37°C
  Growth strain: DH5alpha
  Copy number: High Copy
Gene/Insert
  Gene/Insert name: DNM2-mRuby2
  Species: H. sapiens (human), Synthetic
  Entrez Gene: DNM2 (a.k.a. CMT2M, CMTDI1, CMTDIB, DI-CMTB, DYN2, DYNII, LCCS5)
  Cloning method: Unknown
  Sequencing primers: 5′ M13-F20; 3′ M13R
Terms and licenses: Academic/Nonprofit Terms; Industry Terms: Not Available to Industry
Depositor comments: Created using DNA assembly in yeast
How to cite: pRS DV DNM2-mRUBY2 was a gift from Sandra Schmid (Addgene plasmid # 107793 ; http://n2t.net/addgene:107793 ; RRID:Addgene_107793)
