[The description below was written by a language model from this plasmid's Addgene catalogue record and pLannotate feature annotations shown in this document.]
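Description:
pRS DV DNM2-mRUBY2 is a homology-directed repair donor vector for knock-in gene editing at the human DNM2 (dynamin-2) locus, built in the pRS424 yeast–E. coli shuttle backbone. The backbone serves here mainly as an assembly and propagation vehicle: the depositor notes that the construct was made by DNA assembly in yeast, which relies on the 2μ origin for episomal replication and the TRP1 promoter and coding sequence for tryptophan-prototrophy selection in Saccharomyces cerevisiae. In E. coli the plasmid is maintained at high copy by a ColE1/pUC-type origin and selected with ampicillin through the bla gene. An f1 origin and remnants of the pBluescript-style cloning region (T7 and T3 promoters, lac promoter/operator, lacZα and MCS fragments) flank the insert and are carried over from the backbone.

The payload lies between the T7 and T3 promoters and is roughly 2.2 kb. The only annotated feature within it is the mRuby2 coding sequence, a constitutively fluorescent red protein derived from Entacmaea quadricolor. About 750 bp of unannotated sequence sits on each side of mRuby2. Given the stated purpose and the human species assignment, these stretches are presumably DNM2 genomic homology arms that direct in-frame insertion of the tag, although the feature table does not label them, and the record does not specify the insertion site, any linker, or the nuclease used. No mammalian promoter or drug-selection cassette is annotated, so mRuby2 expression would depend on correct integration under endogenous DNM2 control. mRuby2 is listed as a selectable marker, suggesting edited cells are identified by red fluorescence. The construct is used to generate cells expressing endogenously tagged dynamin-2, for example for live imaging of clathrin-mediated endocytosis.
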