Features (pLannotate 1.2.2; 19 found; start..end, strand, type, name):
     27..45      +  promoter       T7 promoter: promoter for bacteriophage T7 RNA polymerase
    809..1519    +  CDS            mRuby2: mRuby2 is a basic (constitutively fluorescent) red fluorescent protein published in 2012, derived from Entacmaea quadricolor. It has moderate acid sensitivity.
   2273..2296    -  misc_feature   MCS (fragment): pBluescript multiple cloning site
   2309..2327    -  promoter       T3 promoter: promoter for bacteriophage T3 RNA polymerase
   2372..2388    -  protein_bind   lac operator: The lac repressor binds to the lac operator to inhibit transcription in E. coli. This inhibition can be relieved by adding lactose or isopropyl-β-D-thiogalactopyranoside (IPTG). lac repressor encoded by lacI
   2396..2426    -  promoter       lac promoter: promoter for the E. coli lac operon
   2441..2462    -  protein_bind   CAP binding site: CAP binding activates transcription in the presence of cAMP. E. coli catabolite activator protein
   2475..2567    -  CDS            lacI (fragment): lac repressor; lacI; The lac repressor binds to the lac operator to inhibit transcription in E. coli. This inhibition can be relieved by adding lactose or isopropyl-β-D-thiogalactopyranoside (IPTG).
   2750..3338    -  rep_origin     ori: high-copy-number ColE1/pMB1/pBR322/pUC origin of replication
   3509..4369    -  CDS            AmpR: β-lactamase; bla; confers resistance to ampicillin, carbenicillin, and related antibiotics
   4370..4474    -  promoter       AmpR promoter: bla
   4501..5843    -  rep_origin     2μ ori: yeast 2μ plasmid origin of replication
   5911..5946    +  CDS            rop (fragment): Rop protein, which maintains plasmids at low copy number; rop
   6048..6097    +  misc_feature   bom (fragment): basis of mobility region from pBR322
   6236..6383    +  promoter       TRP1 promoter: S. cerevisiae TRP1
   6384..7058    +  CDS            TRP1: phosphoribosylanthranilate isomerase, required for tryptophan biosynthesis; S. cerevisiae TRP1; yeast auxotrophic marker
   7109..7160    +  misc_feature   bom (fragment): basis of mobility region from pBR322
   7188..7616    -  rep_origin     f1 ori (sequence partly withheld): f1 bacteriophage origin of replication; arrow indicates direction of (+) strand synthesis
   7620..19      -  CDS            lacZα (fragment) (across the origin): LacZα fragment of β-galactosidase; lacZ fragment
>Addgene plasmid #107793 | pRS DV DNM2-mRUBY2 | addgene full sequence | sequence record 209822 | Addgene NGS Result
GTAAAACGACGGCCAGTGAGCGCGCGTAATACGACTCACTATAGGGCGAATTGGGTACCGCCCCGCCTCA
GATCCCATCTCGGCCAGTTCGGATCCCCCCAGGGATTCCCCCAGGAGTGCCCAGGTAAGGCCAACCCCCT
GCCCTCCACCCCAACTGCCTGCACCCTGGGGTCTCTCCTCCTGTCTCACTTCCTCCCAGTGAGCTCTCAC
TACGTGCCCAGCTGCTGGAGTGGAGGAATCGTCCTCATCCCTATTTGGCTTGCGAGGAAACAGGCCCAGA
GAGGCCAAGAGGCTTGTTCAGTGTCACAGAGTAGCGGAGCCCTGGTGACTCCGGGGCTCCCAGCTTGCCC
TCTGCCTACTGGGGTGTGCCACCAGGCAGCTGGGGAACCCTCACACTGGGCACCTCCTCCCACTGTTTAC
CTTCTTCTCCTTCCTGCTCCTGCCTGCCTCAACCTACCGTGGGCCAGGCTTTATTCTCCCCACTTCTCCG
GTTGGGAAGCTGAGGCCCAGGGAGGGCAGGGGGCTCACTGAGGGTCAAACAGCAGGCGAGTTGATGCCTA
GGTTTGGCACTCCTGCCCGACACCCTGGTGGCTTGCGGAGGTCAGCCTGGTAACACCCTGGGGTGGTGTG
TGGGTGGGGGCTGGGTCCTCAACCCAGGCCTGCCTCTTGCTCCCGGCCTCACTGCCGTCTCCCCCTCCCC
ACCTGTCTTTATTCTCTTTGCAGCAGAAGACCCCCTGCTGCGCCCAGCCGGCCCACCATTATCCGCCCAG
CCGAGCCATCCCTGCTCGACGACCCGCCGGTGGCGACGTTGGTGAGCAAGGGCGAAGAGCTGATCAAGGA
AAATATGCGTATGAAGGTGGTCATGGAAGGTTCGGTCAACGGCCACCAATTCAAATGCACAGGTGAAGGA
GAAGGCAATCCGTACATGGGAACTCAAACCATGAGGATCAAAGTCATCGAGGGAGGACCCCTGCCATTTG
CCTTTGACATTCTTGCCACGTCGTTCATGTATGGCAGCCGTACTTTTATCAAGTACCCGAAAGGCATTCC
TGATTTCTTTAAACAGTCCTTTCCTGAGGGTTTTACTTGGGAAAGAGTTACGAGATACGAAGATGGTGGA
GTCGTCACCGTCATGCAGGACACCAGCCTTGAGGATGGCTGTCTCGTTTACCACGTCCAAGTCAGAGGGG
TAAACTTTCCCTCCAATGGTCCCGTGATGCAGAAGAAGACCAAGGGTTGGGAGCCTAATACAGAGATGAT
GTATCCAGCAGATGGTGGTCTGAGGGGATACACTCATATGGCACTGAAAGTTGATGGTGGTGGCCATCTG
TCTTGCTCTTTCGTAACAACTTACAGGTCAAAAAAGACCGTCGGGAACATCAAGATGCCCGGTATCCATG
CCGTTGATCACCGCCTGGAAAGGTTAGAGGAAAGTGACAATGAAATGTTCGTAGTACAACGCGAACACGC
AGTTGCCAAGTTCGCCGGGCTTGGTGGTGGGATGGACGAGCTGTACAAGTAAGCCTCGAGGGGGGCGTGC
TCTCGGGGGGGCCTCACGTATTCGCGGCACTAGTGCTTCAGTGGTCTGGGGCCCTCCGCCGCCCCTATGC
TGGGACCAGGCTCCCAGTGGGCAGCCCTGGCCTCTTCCTTAACGCTGGCCCCGGTCCAGGGCCGGCCCCT
GTGCCTGGCTGGACACCGCACTGCGCAAAGGGGCCCTGGAGCTCCAGGCAGGGGGCGCTGGGGTGTTGCA
CTTTGGGGGATGGAGTCTCAGGGTGGCAGAGGGGGGACCAGAACCCTTGACACCATCCTGAATGAGGGGT
CCAGCCTGGGGGGGACTCTACCAAGGTCTTCTTGGGCTGGGAAAGCCCATGTAGGGCAGGCCTTCTATAA
GTGCGGGCACCAAGGGCGCCTACATCCCCAGGCCTTGCTGGGGTGCAGGGGTATATCAACTTCCCATTAG
CAGGAGCTCCCCAGCGGCAAGCCTGGCCCAGTGGGCTCGGTAGTGCCCAGCTGGCAGGCCTGAGGTGTAC
ATAGTCCTTCCCGGCCATATTAACCACACAGCCTGAGCCTGGCCCAGCCTCGGCTGCCAGAGGTGCCTTT
GCTAGGCCCGGAGCCGTTGGCCCGGGCCGGCCTTGCCCTATTCCTCTCCTCCTCCTCCTCCTGGGTCCCC
CAGGGTGGCTGGGCTTGGGCTATGTGGGTGGTGGTGGCGGGGGGTCTTGGGGGCCTCTCAGCTCCCGCCC
ATGCCTCCCTGATGGGTGGGCCCAGGGCGGCCGCGGCCGCCACCGCGGTGGAGCTCCAGCTTTTGTTCCC
TTTAGTGAGGGTTAATTGCGCGCTTGGCGTAATCATGGTCATAGCTGTTTCCTGTGTGAAATTGTTATCC
GCTCACAATTCCACACAACATACGAGCCGGAAGCATAAAGTGTAAAGCCTGGGGTGCCTAATGAGTGAGC
TAACTCACATTAATTGCGTTGCGCTCACTGCCCGCTTTCCAGTCGGGAAACCTGTCGTGCCAGCTGCATT
AATGAATCGGCCAACGCGCGGGGAGAGGCGGTTTGCGTATTGGGCGCTCTTCCGCTTCCTCGCTCACTGA
CTCGCTGCGCTCGGTCGTTCGGCTGCGGCGAGCGGTATCAGCTCACTCAAAGGCGGTAATACGGTTATCC
ACAGAATCAGGGGATAACGCAGGAAAGAACATGTGAGCAAAAGGCCAGCAAAAGGCCAGGAACCGTAAAA
AGGCCGCGTTGCTGGCGTTTTTCCATAGGCTCCGCCCCCCTGACGAGCATCACAAAAATCGACGCTCAAG
TCAGAGGTGGCGAAACCCGACAGGACTATAAAGATACCAGGCGTTTCCCCCTGGAAGCTCCCTCGTGCGC
TCTCCTGTTCCGACCCTGCCGCTTACCGGATACCTGTCCGCCTTTCTCCCTTCGGGAAGCGTGGCGCTTT
CTCATAGCTCACGCTGTAGGTATCTCAGTTCGGTGTAGGTCGTTCGCTCCAAGCTGGGCTGTGTGCACGA
ACCCCCCGTTCAGCCCGACCGCTGCGCCTTATCCGGTAACTATCGTCTTGAGTCCAACCCGGTAAGACAC
GACTTATCGCCACTGGCAGCAGCCACTGGTAACAGGATTAGCAGAGCGAGGTATGTAGGCGGTGCTACAG
AGTTCTTGAAGTGGTGGCCTAACTACGGCTACACTAGAAGAACAGTATTTGGTATCTGCGCTCTGCTGAA
GCCAGTTACCTTCGGAAAAAGAGTTGGTAGCTCTTGATCCGGCAAACAAACCACCGCTGGTAGCGGTGGT
TTTTTTGTTTGCAAGCAGCAGATTACGCGCAGAAAAAAAGGATCTCAAGAAGATCCTTTGATCTTTTCTA
CGGGGTCTGACGCTCAGTGGAACGAAAACTCACGTTAAGGGATTTTGGTCATGAGATTATCAAAAAGGAT
CTTCACCTAGATCCTTTTAAATTAAAAATGAAGTTTTAAATCAATCTAAAGTATATATGAGTAAACTTGG
TCTGACAGTTACCAATGCTTAATCAGTGAGGCACCTATCTCAGCGATCTGTCTATTTCGTTCATCCATAG
TTGCCTGACTCCCCGTCGTGTAGATAACTACGATACGGGAGGGCTTACCATCTGGCCCCAGTGCTGCAAT
GATACCGCGAGACCCACGCTCACCGGCTCCAGATTTATCAGCAATAAACCAGCCAGCCGGAAGGGCCGAG
CGCAGAAGTGGTCCTGCAACTTTATCCGCCTCCATCCAGTCTATTAATTGTTGCCGGGAAGCTAGAGTAA
GTAGTTCGCCAGTTAATAGTTTGCGCAACGTTGTTGCCATTGCTACAGGCATCGTGGTGTCACGCTCGTC
GTTTGGTATGGCTTCATTCAGCTCCGGTTCCCAACGATCAAGGCGAGTTACATGATCCCCCATGTTGTGC
AAAAAAGCGGTTAGCTCCTTCGGTCCTCCGATCGTTGTCAGAAGTAAGTTGGCCGCAGTGTTATCACTCA
TGGTTATGGCAGCACTGCATAATTCTCTTACTGTCATGCCATCCGTAAGATGCTTTTCTGTGACTGGTGA
GTACTCAACCAAGTCATTCTGAGAATAGTGTATGCGGCGACCGAGTTGCTCTTGCCCGGCGTCAATACGG
GATAATACCGCGCCACATAGCAGAACTTTAAAAGTGCTCATCATTGGAAAACGTTCTTCGGGGCGAAAAC
TCTCAAGGATCTTACCGCTGTTGAGATCCAGTTCGATGTAACCCACTCGTGCACCCAACTGATCTTCAGC
ATCTTTTACTTTCACCAGCGTTTCTGGGTGAGCAAAAACAGGAAGGCAAAATGCCGCAAAAAAGGGAATA
AGGGCGACACGGAAATGTTGAATACTCATACTCTTCCTTTTTCAATATTATTGAAGCATTTATCAGGGTT
ATTGTCTCATGAGCGGATACATATTTGAATGTATTTAGAAAAATAAACAAATAGGGGTTCCGCGCACATT
TCCCCGAAAAGTGCCACCTGAACGAAGCATCTGTGCTTCATTTTGTAGAACAAAAATGCAACGCGAGAGC
GCTAATTTTTCAAACAAAGAATCTGAGCTGCATTTTTACAGAACAGAAATGCAACGCGAAAGCGCTATTT
TACCAACGAAGAATCTGTGCTTCATTTTTGTAAAACAAAAATGCAACGCGAGAGCGCTAATTTTTCAAAC
AAAGAATCTGAGCTGCATTTTTACAGAACAGAAATGCAACGCGAGAGCGCTATTTTACCAACAAAGAATC
TATACTTCTTTTTTGTTCTACAAAAATGCATCCCGAGAGCGCTATTTTTCTAACAAAGCATCTTAGATTA
CTTTTTTTCTCCTTTGTGCGCTCTATAATGCAGTCTCTTGATAACTTTTTGCACTGTAGGTCCGTTAAGG
TTAGAAGAAGGCTACTTTGGTGTCTATTTTCTCTTCCATAAAAAAAGCCTGACTCCACTTCCCGCGTTTA
CTGATTACTAGCGAAGCTGCGGGTGCATTTTTTCAAGATAAAGGCATCCCCGATTATATTCTATACCGAT
GTGGATTGCGCATACTTTGTGAACAGAAAGTGATAGCGTTGATGATTCTTCATTGGTCAGAAAATTATGA
ACGGTTTCTTCTATTTTGTCTCTATATACTACGTATAGGAAATGTTTACATTTTCGTATTGTTTTCGATT
CACTCTATGAATAGTTCTTACTACAATTTTTTTGTCTAAAGAGTAATACTAGAGATAAACATAAAAAATG
TAGAGGTCGAGTTTAGATGCAAGTTCAAGGAGCGAAAGGTGGATGGGTAGGTTATATAGGGATATAGCAC
AGAGATATATAGCAAAGAGATACTTTTGAGCAATGTTTGTGGAAGCGGTATTCGCAATATTTTAGTAGCT
CGTTACAGTCCGGTGCGTTTTTGGTTTTTTGAAAGTGCGTCTTCAGAGCGCTTTTGGTTTTCAAAAGCGC
TCTGAAGTTCCTATACTTTCTAGAGAATAGGAACTTCGGAATAGGAACTTCAAAGCGTTTCCGAAAACGA
GCGCTTCCGAAAATGCAACGCGAGCTGCGCACATACAGCTCACTGTTCACGTCGCACCTATATCTGCGTG
TTGCCTGTATATATATATACATGAGAAGAACGGCATAGTGCGTGTTTATGCTTAAATGCGTACTTATATG
CGTCTATTTATGTAGGATGAAAGGTAGTCTAGTACCTCCTGTGATATTATCCCATTCCATGCGGGGTATC
GTATGCTTCCTTCAGCACTACCCTTTAGCTGTTCTATATGCTGCCACTCCTCAATTGGATTAGTCTCATC
CTTCAATGCTATCATTTCCTTTGATATTGGATCATACTAAGAAACCATTATTATCATGACATTAACCTAT
AAAAATAGGCGTATCACGAGGCCCTTTCGTCTCGCGCGTTTCGGTGATGACGGTGAAAACCTCTGACACA
TGCAGCTCCCGGAGACGGTCACAGCTTGTCTGTAAGCGGATGCCGGGAGCAGACAAGCCCGTCAGGGCGC
GTCAGCGGGTGTTGGCGGGTGTCGGGGCTGGCTTAACTATGCGGCATCAGAGCAGATTGTACTGAGAGTG
CACCATAGATCAACGACATTACTATATATATAATATAGGAAGCATTTAATAGAACAGCATCGTAATATAT
GTGTACTTTGCAGTTATGACGCCAGATGGCAGTAGTGGAAGATATTCTTTATTGAAAAATAGCTTGTCAC
CTTACGTACAATCTTGATCCGGAGCTTTTCTTTTTTTGCCGATTAAGAATTAATTCGGTCGAAAAAAGAA
AAGGAGAGGGCCAAGAGGGAGGGCATTGGTGACTATTGAGCACGTGAGTATACGTGATTAAGCACACAAA
GGCAGCTTGGAGTATGTCTGTTATTAATTTCACAGGTAGTTCTGGTCCATTGGTGAAAGTTTGCGGCTTG
CAGAGCACAGAGGCCGCAGAATGTGCTCTAGATTCCGATGCTGACTTGCTGGGTATTATATGTGTGCCCA
ATAGAAAGAGAACAATTGACCCGGTTATTGCAAGGAAAATTTCAAGTCTTGTAAAAGCATATAAAAATAG
TTCAGGCACTCCGAAATACTTGGTTGGCGTGTTTCGTAATCAACCTAAGGAGGATGTTTTGGCTCTGGTC
AATGATTACGGCATTGATATCGTCCAACTGCATGGAGATGAGTCGTGGCAAGAATACCAAGAGTTCCTCG
GTTTGCCAGTTATTAAAAGACTCGTATTTCCAAAAGACTGCAACATACTACTCAGTGCAGCTTCACAGAA
ACCTCATTCGTTTATTCCCTTGTTTGATTCAGAAGCAGGTGGGACAGGTGAACTTTTGGATTGGAACTCG
ATTTCTGACTGGGTTGGAAGGCAAGAGAGCCCCGAAAGCTTACATTTTATGTTAGCTGGTGGACTGACGC
CAGAAAATGTTGGTGATGCGCTTAGATTAAATGGCGTTATTGGTGTTGATGTAAGCGGAGGTGTGGAGAC
AAATGGTGTAAAAGACTCTAACAAAATAGCAAATTTCGTCAAAAATGCTAAGAAATAGGTTATTACTGAG
TAGTATTTATTTAAGTATTGTTTGTGCACTTGCCGATCTATGCGGTGTGAAATACCGCACAGATGCGTAA
GGAGAAAATACCGCATCAGGAAATTGTAAGCGTTAATATTTTGTTAAAATTCGCGTTAAATTTTTGTTAA
ATCAGCTCATTTTTTAACCAATAGGCCGAAATCGGCAAAATCCCTTATAAATCAAAAGAATAGACCGAGA
TAGGGT
[37 nt withheld, positions 7287-7323]
AAAGAACGTGGACTCCAACGTCAAAGG
[49 nt withheld, positions 7351-7399]
T
[91 nt withheld, positions 7401-7491]
G
[124 nt withheld, positions 7493-7616]
CCATTCGCCATTCAGGCTGCGCAACTGTTGGGAAGGGCGATCGGTGCGGGCCTCTTCGCTATTACGCCAG
CTGGCGAAAGGGGGATGTGCTGCAAGGCGATTAAGTTGGGTAACGCCAGGGTTTTCCCAGTCACGACGTT
